>Addgene plasmid #34300 | KHBD00146 | depositor partial sequence | sequence record 40867 | KHBD00146 sequence 1287 bps
ATGGCGCCAAAAAAGTCCACCATTGTGCTCAATGTGGAGCAGTTTATTCACGACATCGAGGAGCGCCCGG
CCATCTGGAACCGCAATTTCCACTGCAACAAGGCCTTCCTCGAGCAGATGTGGGACGAGCTGAGCGGAGC
GCACAAACTGCCAAAGATCGTTCTCAAGGCCAAATGGAAGGGACTTCGAGACAATTTCCGTGTGGAGTAC
AAAAGGATACCGCGGGCGGATAACGGTGATTTTATGGTGGATCCGGCCACCTTTGAGTCCAAGTGGCTGC
ACTACTATGCATTGTTGTTTTTAACTGATCACATGCGTCATCGTTTGCCAAAGAACGAACAGGATCAGTC
ATTTTACTTCAGCCAGCAAAGCGAGGACTGTGAAAAGACAGTGGTGGAGCCGGATTTAACAAACGGTCTA
ATACGTCGTCTGCAGGACAGCGACGAGGATTACGACGAGGAGGAAATGGAGGCGGACGGAGAGGCTAGCG
AAGCCACCATGGAGGAAACGATGCCCACGCCACCGGCTGCGCATCAAATGAATCAAGTTAGCACCACACC
ACTGGCCACCGGAGCTTTGCGAGCCCAAGAAGAGGCACATCAGCACGCTTTAATTAAGGCAGGATTACTC
CGCGCTCAGTTGATGGAGCTGGAAAAGGAGGCGGAGGACTTGAGCAGAAAGCCACCTCCGCCACAGCAAA
TGACATCTCCAGTGGCACCCTCACTACAAGTGCTAGTGGAACCACCAGCCGCACACTGTTCTCCACCGCC
AATGGTGACCACCACATCCGCACAAGTACAACAACCGGGCTCAGCAGCTGTTCTGGCGCCGGCAACGACC
ACATCCGCGTCATCTGTATCCTCGAATGGAGCGCCAATGGGCGGCAAGAGATCTGTGTCGCCACCGCCTC
TATACAACAAAGCACACCATCCGCTGGCCACTCTGGCAGCAGCACATCTTGCGGCCAAAGACCGAAATGA
GGATTTCGGACCCACCTCTGCTGTAGGAGGAAACGGAGATCACCTGAGCTTCACTCAACACTCCTACGCC
AATGGACTGATACCCGCCCTTAAGCTGAAGCGCCCGCGTCTCTCCGAGGATAGCAATTTTAATGGTTCCT
CGACAATGGACACTCCGCTCGTACCAGAGGACGATGACTACCACTACTTGCTCAGCCTACATCCGTACAT
GAAGCAGCTGACCGCAGCCCAGAAGCTGCGCATACGCACCAAGATACAAAAGCTCATCTTCAAGGAACTC
TACAAAGAAGATCTTGAGGAGTCCAAG
