>Addgene plasmid #34300 | KHBD00146 | addgene partial sequence | sequence record 41969 | M13-Rev 5'-CAGGAAACAGCTATGACC-3'
ATTTTATTTTGACTGATAGTGACCTGTTCGTTGCAACAAATTGATAAGCAATGCTTTCTTATAATGCCAA
CTTTGTACAAGAAAGTTGGCAACTTGGACTCCTCAAGATCTTCTTTGTAGAGTTCCTTGAAGATGAGCTT
TTGTATCTTGGTGCGTATGCGCAGCTTCTGGGCTGCGGTCAGCTGCTTCATGTACGGATGTAGGCTGAGC
AAGTAGTGGTAGTCATCGTCCTCTGGTACGAGCGGAGTGTCCATTGTCGAGGAACCATTAAAATTGCTAT
CCTCGGAGAGACGCGGGCGCTTCAGCTTAAGGGCGGGTATCAGTCCATTGGCGTAGGAGTGTTGAGTGAA
GCTCAGGTGATCTCCGTTTCCTCCTACAGCAGAGGTGGGTCCGAAATCCTCATTTCGGTCTTTGGCCGCA
AGATGTGCTGCTGCCAGAGTGGCCAGCGGATGGTGTGCTTTGTTGTATAGAGGCGGTGGCGACACAGATC
TCTTGCCGCCCATTGGCGCTCCATTCGAGGATACAGATGACGCGGATGTGGTCGTTGCCGGCGCCAGAAC
AGCTGCTGAGCCCGGTTGTTGTACTTGTGCGGATGTGGTGGTCACCATTGGCGGTGGAGAACAGTGTGCG
GCTGGTGGTTCCACTAGCACTTGTAGTGAGGGTGCCACTG
