[The description below was written by a language model from this plasmid's Addgene catalogue record.]
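Description:
KHBD00146 is a Gateway entry clone built in the pDONR221 donor vector backbone (Invitrogen), carrying an open reading frame from the Drosophila melanogaster gene CG6854, annotated in Entrez as CTPsyn (CTP synthase). The insert is recorded as 1287 bp in a backbone of about 2.5 kb once the donor cassette has been replaced. The plasmid is maintained in E. coli as a high-copy plasmid under kanamycin selection. No feature table accompanies the record, so the exact positions of the recombination sites, origin and marker are not documented here. In general, a BP recombination into pDONR221 swaps the ccdB/chloramphenicol counter-selection cassette for the insert. This leaves the ORF flanked by attL sites, with M13 forward and reverse primer sites on either side for sequence verification.

As an entry clone, the plasmid has no promoter intended to express the insert in flies or other eukaryotic cells. Its role is to serve as a shuttle from which the ORF can be moved by LR recombination into any compatible Gateway destination vector. The depositor notes that ORFs in this collection were cloned open-ended, without a stop codon, which allows in-frame C-terminal fusions to tags or domains supplied by the destination vector, as well as N-terminal fusions. The clone belongs to a Drosophila ORF collection associated with a study on automated protein–DNA interaction screening of fly regulatory elements. This suggests its intended use is transfer into expression vectors for such interaction assays, although the record does not specify a particular destination vector.
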