Addgene plasmid #34300: KHBD00146
Depositing lab: Bart Deplancke. Depositing organization: Swiss Federal Institute of Technology (EPFL). Publication: Automated protein-DNA interaction screening of Drosophila regulatory elements. Korneel Hens, Jean-Daniel Feuz, Alina Isakova, Antonina Lagovitina, Andreas Massouras, Julien Bryois, Patrick Callaerts, Susan E. Celniker, Bart Deplancke. Nat Methods. 2011 Oct 30;8(12):1065-70. 10.1038/nmeth.1763 PubMed 22037703.
Backbone
  Vector backbone: pDONR221
  Backbone manufacturer: Invitrogen
  Backbone size w/o insert (bp): 2536
  Vector type: Gateway Donor Vector
Growth in bacteria
  Bacterial resistance: Kanamycin, 50 μg/mL
  Growth temperature: 37°C
  Growth strain: DH5alpha
  Copy number: High Copy
Gene/Insert
  Gene/Insert name: CG6854 (alt names: FBgn0036478; CG6854)
  Species: D. melanogaster (fly)
  Insert size (bp): 1287
  Entrez Gene: CTPsyn (a.k.a. Dmel_CG6854, CG6854, CTPS, Dmel\CG6854, anon-WO0172774.90, anon-WO0172774.92)
  Cloning method: Gateway Cloning
  Sequencing primers: 5′ M13F; 3′ M13R
Terms and licenses: Academic/Nonprofit Terms; Industry Terms: Not Available to Industry
Depositor comments: Please note that the ORFs in this collection were cloned open-ended (without a stop codon).
How to cite: KHBD00146 was a gift from Bart Deplancke (Addgene plasmid # 34300 ; http://n2t.net/addgene:34300 ; RRID:Addgene_34300)
